Addgene plasmid #11595: MT-cdh1
Depositing lab: Marc Kirschner. Depositing organization: Harvard Medical School. Publication: Substrate recognition by the Cdc20 and Cdh1 components of the anaphase-promoting complex. Pfleger CM, Lee E, Kirschner MW. Genes Dev. 2001 Sep 15. 15(18):2396-407. 10.1101/gad.918201 PubMed 11562349.
Backbone
  Vector backbone: pCS2+
  Backbone size w/o insert (bp): 4000
  Vector type: Mammalian Expression
Growth in bacteria
  Bacterial resistance: Ampicillin, 100 μg/mL
  Growth temperature: 37°C
  Growth strain: DH5alpha
  Copy number: High Copy
Gene/Insert
  Gene/Insert name: cdh1 (alt name: Fizzy related protein)
  Species: H. sapiens (human)
  Insert size (bp): 3200
  GenBank ID: AF083810
  Entrez Gene: FZR1 (a.k.a. CDC20C, CDH1, DEE109, FZR, FZR2, HCDH, HCDH1)
  Tag / fusion protein: myc (N terminal on insert)
  Cloning method: Restriction Enzyme
  Sequencing primers: 5′ SP6
Terms and licenses: Academic/Nonprofit Terms; Industry Terms: Not Available to Industry
How to cite: MT-cdh1 was a gift from Marc Kirschner (Addgene plasmid # 11595 ; http://n2t.net/addgene:11595 ; RRID:Addgene_11595)
