[The description below was written by a language model from this plasmid's Addgene catalogue record and pLannotate feature annotations shown in this document.]
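Description:
MT-cdh1 is a mammalian expression plasmid built on the pCS2+ backbone that encodes human Cdh1 (FZR1, also called Fizzy-related protein) fused at its N terminus to a multimerised Myc epitope tag ("MT"). It is maintained in E. coli through a high-copy ColE1/pUC-type origin with ampicillin selection from the β-lactamase gene. It also carries an f1 phage origin, which permits single-stranded DNA production, along with remnants of lac sequences from the parental cloning vector.

Expression in vertebrate cells is driven by the simian CMV IE94 enhancer/promoter, which sits directly upstream of an SP6 promoter on the circular map. The SP6 site allows the same cassette to be transcribed in vitro into sense RNA for in vitro translation or injection. Downstream, the feature table annotates nine tandem Myc repeats followed by the FZR1 coding sequence, then the SV40 polyadenylation signal. T7 (partial) and T3 promoters lie in the opposite orientation on either side of the polyadenylation signal. The annotated FZR1 coding region spans about 1.5 kb and the sequenced plasmid totals 5,963 nt. This is smaller than the sum of the catalogue's listed insert size of 3.2 kb and 4 kb backbone, so the catalogue sizes look approximate or include material not present in the sequenced record.

Cdh1 is a substrate-specific activator of the anaphase-promoting complex/cyclosome, replacing Cdc20 in late mitosis and keeping the ligase active through G1. The Myc tags allow detection or immunoprecipitation of the protein, consistent with the associated work on how Cdc20 and Cdh1 recognise APC substrates.
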