Features (pLannotate 1.2.2; 24 found; start..end, strand, type, name):
     35..53      +  promoter       SP6 promoter: promoter for bacteriophage SP6 RNA polymerase
    103..132     +  CDS            Myc: Myc (human c-Myc proto-oncogene) epitope tag
    142..171     +  CDS            Myc: Myc (human c-Myc proto-oncogene) epitope tag
    181..210     +  CDS            Myc: Myc (human c-Myc proto-oncogene) epitope tag
    220..249     +  CDS            Myc: Myc (human c-Myc proto-oncogene) epitope tag
    269..298     +  CDS            Myc: Myc (human c-Myc proto-oncogene) epitope tag
    308..337     +  CDS            Myc: Myc (human c-Myc proto-oncogene) epitope tag
    347..376     +  CDS            Myc: Myc (human c-Myc proto-oncogene) epitope tag
    386..415     +  CDS            Myc: Myc (human c-Myc proto-oncogene) epitope tag
    449..478     +  CDS            Myc: Myc (human c-Myc proto-oncogene) epitope tag
    488..1963    +  CDS            FZR1: FZR1_HUMAN - Also known as CDH1, FYR, FZR, KIAA1242. Experimental evidence at protein level: Swiss-Prot protein existence level 1. Substrate-specific adapter for the anaphase promoting complex/cyclosome (APC/C) E3 ubiquitin-protein ligase complex. Associates with the APC/C in late mitosis, in replacement of CDC20, and activates the APC/C during anaphase and telophase. The APC/C remains active in degrading substrates to ensure that positive regulators of the cell cycle do not accumulate prematurely. At the G1/S transition FZR1 is phosphorylated, leading to its dissociation from the APC/C. Follo
   1993..2010    -  promoter       T7 promoter (fragment): promoter for bacteriophage T7 RNA polymerase
   2015..2149    -  polyA_signal   SV40 poly(A) signal: SV40 polyadenylation signal
   2262..2280    -  promoter       T3 promoter: promoter for bacteriophage T3 RNA polymerase
   2325..2341    -  protein_bind   lac operator: The lac repressor binds to the lac operator to inhibit transcription in E. coli. This inhibition can be relieved by adding lactose or isopropyl-β-D-thiogalactopyranoside (IPTG). lac repressor encoded by lacI
   2349..2379    -  promoter       lac promoter: promoter for the E. coli lac operon
   2394..2415    -  protein_bind   CAP binding site: CAP binding activates transcription in the presence of cAMP. E. coli catabolite activator protein
   2428..2520    -  CDS            lacI (fragment): lac repressor; lacI; The lac repressor binds to the lac operator to inhibit transcription in E. coli. This inhibition can be relieved by adding lactose or isopropyl-β-D-thiogalactopyranoside (IPTG).
   2703..3291    -  rep_origin     ori: high-copy-number ColE1/pMB1/pBR322/pUC origin of replication
   3462..4322    -  CDS            AmpR: β-lactamase; bla; confers resistance to ampicillin, carbenicillin, and related antibiotics
   4323..4427    -  promoter       AmpR promoter: bla
   4480..4908    -  rep_origin     f1 ori (sequence partly withheld): f1 bacteriophage origin of replication; arrow indicates direction of (+) strand synthesis
   4913..4979    -  CDS            lacZα (fragment): LacZα fragment of β-galactosidase; lacZ fragment
   4986..5963    +  promoter       CMV IE94 promoter: enhancer/promoter region of simian cytomegalovirus major immediate early transcription unit IE94
>Addgene plasmid #11595 | MT-cdh1 | addgene full sequence | sequence record 456580 | Addgene NGS Result
CGCCATTCTGCCTGGGGACGTCGGAGCAAGCTTGATTTAGGTGACACTATAGAATACAAGCTACTTGTTC
TTTTTGCAGGATCCCATCGATTTAAAGCTATGGAGCAAAAGCTCATTTCTGAAGAGGACTTGAATGAAAT
GGAGCAAAAGCTCATTTCTGAAGAGGACTTGAATGAAATGGAGCAAAAGCTCATTTCTGAAGAGGACTTG
AATGAAATGGAGCAAAAGCTCATTTCTGAAGAGGACTTGAATGAAATGGAGTGAAATGGAGCAAAAGCTC
ATTTCTGAAGAGGACTTGAATGAAATGGAGCAAAAGCTCATTTCTGAAGAGGACTTGAATGAAATGGAGC
AAAAGCTCATTTCTGAAGAGGACTTGAATGAAATGGAGCAAAAGCTCATTTCTGAAGAGGACTTGAATGA
AATGGAGAGCTTGGGCGACCTCACCATGGAGCAAAAGCTCATTTCTGAAGAGGACTTGAATTCGATGGAC
CAGGACTATGAGCGGCGCCTGCTTCGCCAGATCGTCATCCAGAATGAGAACACGATGCCACGCGTCACAG
AGATGCGGCGGACCCTGACGCCTGCCAGCTCCCCAGTGTCCTCGCCCAGCAAGCACGGAGACCGCTTCAT
CCCCTCCAGAGCCGGAGCCAACTGGAGCGTGAACTTCCACAGGATTAACGAGAATGAGAAGTCTCCCAGT
CAGAACCGGAAAGCCAAGGACGCCACCTCAGACAACGGCAAAGACGGCCTGGCCTACTCTGCCCTGCTCA
AGAATGAGCTGCTGGGTGCCGGCATCGAGAAGGTGCAGGACCCGCAGACTGAGGACCGCAGACTGCAGCC
CTCCACGCCTGAGAAGAAGGGTCTGTTCACGTATTCCCTTAGCACCAAGCGCTCCAGCCCCGATGACGGC
AACGATGTGTCTCCCTACTCCCTGTCTCCCGTCAGCAACAAGAGCCAGAAGCTGCTCCGGTCCCCCCGGA
AACCCACCCGCAAGATCTCCAAGATCCCCTTCAAGGTGCTGGACGCGCCCGAGCTGCAGGACGACTTCTA
CCTCAATCTGGTGGACTGGTCGTCCCTCAATGTGCTCAGCGTGGGGCTAGGCACCTGCGTGTACCTGTGG
AGTGCCTGTACCAGCCAGGTGACGCGGCTCTGTGACCTCTCAGTGGAAGGGGACTCAGTGACCTCCGTGG
GCTGGTCTGAGCGGGGGAACCTGGTGGCGGTGGGCACACACAAGGGCTTCGTGCAGATCTGGGACGCAGC
CGCAGGGAAGAAGCTGTCCATGTTGGAGGGCCACACGGCACGCGTCGGGGCGCTGGCCTGGAATGCTGAG
CAGCTGTCGTCCGGGAGCCGCGACCGCATGATCCTGCAGAGGGACATCCGCACCCCGCCACTGCAGTCGG
AGCGGCGGCTGCAGGGCCACCGGCAGGAGGTGTGCGGGCTCAAGTGGTCCACAGACCACCAGCTCCTCGC
CTCGGGGGGCAACGACAACAAGCTGCTGGTCTGGAATCACTCGAGCCTGAGCCCCGTGCAGCAGTACACG
GAGCACCTGGCGGCCGTGAAGGCCATCGCCTGGTCCCCACATCAGCACGGGCTGCTGGCCTCGGGGGGCG
GCACAGCTGACCGCTGTATCCGCTTCTGGAACACGCTGACAGGACAACCACTGCAGTGTATCGACACGGG
CTCCCAAGTGTGCAATCTGGCCTGGTCCAAGCACGCCAACGAGCTGGTGAGCACGCACGGCTACTCACAG
AACCAGATCCTTGTCTGGAAGTACCCCTCCCTGACCCAGGTGGCCAAGCTGACCGGGCACTCCTACCGCG
TGCTGTACCTGGCAATGTCCCCTGATGGGGAGGCCATCGTCACTGGTGCTGGAGACGAGACCCTGAGGTT
CTGGAACGTCTTTAGCAAAACCCGTTCGACAAAGGAGTCTGTGTCTGTGCTCAACCTCTTCACCAGGATC
CGGTAATCTAGAGCCCTCTCGAGCCTCTAGAACTATAGTGAGTCGTATTACGTAGATCCAGACATGATAA
GATACATTGATGAGTTTGGACAAACCACAACTAGAATGCAGTGAAAAAAATGCTTTATTTGTGAAATTTG
TGATGCTATTGCTTTATTTGTAACCATTATAAGCTGCAATAAACAAGTTAACAACAACAATTGCATTCAT
TTTATGTTTCAGGTTCAGGGGGAGGTGTGGGAGGTTTTTTAATTCGCGGCCGCGGCGCCAATGCATTGGG
CCCGGTACCCAGCTTTTGTTCCCTTTAGTGAGGGTTAATTGCGCGCTTGGCGTAATCATGGTCATAGCTG
TTTCCTGTGTGAAATTGTTATCCGCTCACAATTCCACACAACATACGAGCCGGGAGCATAAAGTGTAAAG
CCTGGGGTGCCTAATGAGTGAGCTAACTCACATTAATTGCGTTGCGCTCACTGCCCGCTTTCCAGTCGGG
AAACCTGTCGTGCCAGCTGCATTAATGAATCGGCCAACGCGCGGGGAGAGGCGGTTTGCGTATTGGGCGC
TCTTCCGCTTCCTCGCTCACTGACTCGCTGCGCTCGGTCGTTCGGCTGCGGCGAGCGGTATCAGCTCACT
CAAAGGCGGTAATACGGTTATCCACAGAATCAGGGGATAACGCAGGAAAGAACATGTGAGCAAAAGGCCA
GCAAAAGGCCAGGAACCGTAAAAAGGCCGCGTTGCTGGCGTTTTTCCATAGGCTCCGCCCCCCTGACGAG
CATCACAAAAATCGACGCTCAAGTCAGAGGTGGCGAAACCCGACAGGACTATAAAGATACCAGGCGTTTC
CCCCTGGAAGCTCCCTCGTGCGCTCTCCTGTTCCGACCCTGCCGCTTACCGGATACCTGTCCGCCTTTCT
CCCTTCGGGAAGCGTGGCGCTTTCTCATAGCTCACGCTGTAGGTATCTCAGTTCGGTGTAGGTCGTTCGC
TCCAAGCTGGGCTGTGTGCACGAACCCCCCGTTCAGCCCGACCGCTGCGCCTTATCCGGTAACTATCGTC
TTGAGTCCAACCCGGTAAGACACGACTTATCGCCACTGGCAGCAGCCACTGGTAACAGGATTAGCAGAGC
GAGGTATGTAGGCGGTGCTACAGAGTTCTTGAAGTGGTGGCCTAACTACGGCTACACTAGAAGAACAGTA
TTTGGTATCTGCGCTCTGCTGAAGCCAGTTACCTTCGGAAAAAGAGTTGGTAGCTCTTGATCCGGCAAAC
AAACCACCGCTGGTAGCGGTGGTTTTTTTGTTTGCAAGCAGCAGATTACGCGCAGAAAAAAAGGATCTCA
AGAAGATCCTTTGATCTTTTCTACGGGGTCTGACGCTCAGTGGAACGAAAACTCACGTTAAGGGATTTTG
GTCATGAGATTATCAAAAAGGATCTTCACCTAGATCCTTTTAAATTAAAAATGAAGTTTTAAATCAATCT
AAAGTATATATGAGTAAACTTGGTCTGACAGTTACCAATGCTTAATCAGTGAGGCACCTATCTCAGCGAT
CTGTCTATTTCGTTCATCCATAGTTGCCTGACTCCCCGTCGTGTAGATAACTACGATACGGGAGGGCTTA
CCATCTGGCCCCAGTGCTGCAATGATACCGCGAGACCCACGCTCACCGGCTCCAGATTTATCAGCAATAA
ACCAGCCAGCCGGAAGGGCCGAGCGCAGAAGTGGTCCTGCAACTTTATCCGCCTCCATCCAGTCTATTAA
TTGTTGCCGGGAAGCTAGAGTAAGTAGTTCGCCAGTTAATAGTTTGCGCAACGTTGTTGCCATTGCTACA
GGCATCGTGGTGTCACGCTCGTCGTTTGGTATGGCTTCATTCAGCTCCGGTTCCCAACGATCAAGGCGAG
TTACATGATCCCCCATGTTGTGCAAAAAAGCGGTTAGCTCCTTCGGTCCTCCGATCGTTGTCAGAAGTAA
GTTGGCCGCAGTGTTATCACTCATGGTTATGGCAGCACTGCATAATTCTCTTACTGTCATGCCATCCGTA
AGATGCTTTTCTGTGACTGGTGAGTACTCAACCAAGTCATTCTGAGAATAGTGTATGCGGCGACCGAGTT
GCTCTTGCCCGGCGTCAATACGGGATAATACCGCGCCACATAGCAGAACTTTAAAAGTGCTCATCATTGG
AAAACGTTCTTCGGGGCGAAAACTCTCAAGGATCTTACCGCTGTTGAGATCCAGTTCGATGTAACCCACT
CGTGCACCCAACTGATCTTCAGCATCTTTTACTTTCACCAGCGTTTCTGGGTGAGCAAAAACAGGAAGGC
AAAATGCCGCAAAAAAGGGAATAAGGGCGACACGGAAATGTTGAATACTCATACTCTTCCTTTTTCAATA
TTATTGAAGCATTTATCAGGGTTATTGTCTCATGAGCGGATACATATTTGAATGTATTTAGAAAAATAAA
CAAATAGGGGTTCCGCGCACATTTCCCCGAAAAGTGCCACCTAAATTGTAAGCGTTAATATTTTGTTAAA
ATTCGCGTTAAATTTTTGTTAAATCAGCTCATTTTTTAACCAATAGGCCGAAATCGGCAAAATCCCTTAT
AAATCAAAAGAATAGACCGAGATAGGGT
[37 nt withheld, positions 4579-4615]
AAAGAACGTGGACTCCAACGTCAAAGG
[49 nt withheld, positions 4643-4691]
T
[91 nt withheld, positions 4693-4783]
G
[124 nt withheld, positions 4785-4908]
CCCATTCGCCATTCAGGCTGCGCAACTGTTGGGAAGGGCGATCGGTGCGGGCCTCTTCGCTATTACGCCA
GTCGACCGCCAATTCAATATGGCGTATATGGACTCATGCCAATTCAATATGGTGGATCTGGACCTGTGCC
AATTCAATATGGCGTATATGGACTCGTGCCAATTCAATATGGTGGATCTGGACCCCAGCCAATTCAATAT
GGCGGACTTGGCACCATGCCAATTCAATATGGCGGACCTGGCACTGTGCCAACTGGGGAGGGGTCTACTT
GGCACGGTGCCAAGTTTGAGGAGGGGTCTTGGCCCTGTGCCAAGTCCGCCATATTGAATTGGCATGGTGC
CAATAATGGCGGCCATATTGGCTATATGCCAGGATCAATATATAGGCAATATCCAATATGGCCCTATGCC
AATATGGCTATTGGCCAGGTTCAATACTATGTATTGGCCCTATGCCATATAGTATTCCATATATGGGTTT
TCCTATTGACGTAGATAGCCCCTCCCAATGGGCGGTCCCATATACCATATATGGGGCTTCCTAATACCGC
CCATAGCCACTCCCCCATTGACGTCAATGGTCTCTATATATGGTCTTTCCTATTGACGTCATATGGGCGG
TCCTATTGACGTATATGGCGCCTCCCCCATTGACGTCAATTACGGTAAATGGCCCGCCTGGCTCAATGCC
CATTGACGTCAATAGGACCACCCACCATTGACGTCAATGGGATGGCTCATTGCCCATTCATATCCGTTCT
CACGCCCCCTATTGACGTCAATGACGGTAAATGGCCCACTTGGCAGTACATCAATATCTATTAATAGTAA
CTTGGCAAGTACATTACTATTGGAAGTACGCCAGGGTACATTGGCAGTACTCCCATTGACGTCAATGGCG
GTAAATGGCCCGCGATGGCTGCCAAGTACATCCCCATTGACGTCAATGGGGAGGGGCAATGACGCAAATG
GGCGTTCCATTGACGTAAATGGGCGGTAGGCGTGCCTAATGGGAGGTCTATATAAGCAATGCTCGTTTAG
GGAAC
