>Addgene plasmid #11595 | MT-cdh1 | addgene partial sequence | sequence record 18344 | SP6 5'-ATTTAGGTGACACTATAG-3'
GCTATGGAGCAAAGCTCATTTCTGAAGAGGACTTGAATGAAATGGAGCAAAAGCTCATTTCTGAAGAGGA
CTTGAATGAAATGGAGCAAAAGCTCATTTCTGAAGAGGACTTGAATGAAATGGAGCAAAAGCTCATTTCT
GAAGAGGACTTGAATGAAATGGAGCAAAAGCTCATTTCTGAAGAGGACTTGAATGAAATGGAGAGCTTGG
GCGACCTCACCATGGAGCAAAAGCTCATTTCTGAAGAGGACTTGAATTCGATGGACCAGGACTATGAGCG
GCGCCTGCTTCGCCAGATCGTCATCCAGAATGAGAACACGATGCCACGCGTCACAGAGATGCGGCGGACC
CTGACGCCTGCCAGCTCCCCAGTGTCCTCGCCCAGCAAGCACGGAGACCGCTTCATCCCCTCCAGAGCCG
GAGCCAACTGGAGCGTGAACTTCCACAGGATTAACGAGAATGAGAAGTCTCCCAGTCAGAACCGGAAAGC
CAAGGACGCCACCTCAGACAACGGCAAAGACGGCCTGGCCTACTCTGCCCTGCTCAAGAATGAGCTGCTG
GGTGCCGGCATCGAGAAGGTGCAGGACCCGCAGACTGAGGACCGCAGACTGCAGCCCTCCACGCCTGAGA
AGAAGGGTCTGTTCACGTATTCCCTTAGCACCAAGCGCTCCAGCCCCGATGACGGCAACGATGTGTCTCC
CTACTCCCTGTCTCCCGTCAGCAACAAGAGCCAGAAGCTGCTCCGGTCCCCCCGGAAACCCACCCGCAAG
ATCTCCAAGATCCCCTTCAAGGTGCTGGACGCGCCCGAGCTGC
